>Addgene plasmid #191517 | pL7_3xG35-EMILIN2_X1 | addgene full sequence | sequence record 375358 | Addgene NGS Result
GACGGATCGGGAGATCTCCCGATCCCCTATGGTGCACTCTCAGTACAATCTGCTCTGATGCCGCATAGTT
AAGCCAGTATCTGCTCCCTGCTTGTGTGTTGGAGGTCGCTGAGTAGTGCGCGAGCAAAATTTAAGCTACA
ACAAGGCAAGGCTTGACCGACAATTGCATGAAGAATCTGCTTAGGGTTAGGCGTTTTGCGCTGCTTCGCG
ATGTACGGGCCAGATATACGCGTTGACATTGATTATTGACTAGTTATTAATAGTAATCAATTACGGGGTC
ATTAGTTCATAGCCCATATATGGAGTTCCGCGTTACATAACTTACGGTAAATGGCCCGCCTGGCTGACCG
CCCAACGACCCCCGCCCATTGACGTCAATAATGACGTATGTTCCCATAGTAACGCCAATAGGGACTTTCC
ATTGACGTCAATGGGTGGAGTATTTACGGTAAACTGCCCACTTGGCAGTACATCAAGTGTATCATATGCC
AAGTACGCCCCCTATTGACGTCAATGACGGTAAATGGCCCGCCTGGCATTATGCCCAGTACATGACCTTA
TGGGACTTTCCTACTTGGCAGTACATCTACGTATTAGTCATCGCTATTACCATGGTGATGCGGTTTTGGC
AGTACATCAATGGGCGTGGATAGCGGTTTGACTCACGGGGATTTCCAAGTCTCCACCCCATTGACGTCAA
TGGGAGTTTGTTTTGGCACCAAAATCAACGGGACTTTCCAAAATGTCGTAACAACTCCGCCCCATTGACG
CAAATGGGCGGTAGGCGTGTACGGTGGGAGGTCTATATAAGCAGAGCTCTCTGGCTAACTAGAGAACCCA
CTGCTTACTGGCTTATCGAAATTAATACGACTCACTATAGGGAGACCCAAGCTGGCTAGCACCATGAAAC
GGACAGCCGACGGAAGCGAGTTCGAGTCACCAAAGAAGAAGCGGAAAGTCAGCGGATCTCCTGCAGCTAA
GAGAGTGAAGCTGGACTCTGGTTCAAAGAGAACTGCTGATGGTTCTGAATTTGAATCTCCTAAAAAAAAA
AGAAAGGTTTCAGGCAGCCCAGCTGCAAAAAGGGTTAAATTGGATAGTGGGTCCGCCGCTATGGCTGAGA
GGCCCTTCGCCTGCGATATATGTGGCAGGAAATTCGCTGACCCAGGGGCTTTGGTTCGGCACATCCGCAC
CCACACTGGCGAAAAGCCGTTTGCGTGTGACATCTGCGGACGCAAGTTTGCGCGCTCTGATAACCTGGTC
AGACATATAAGGACACACACCGGTGAGAAACCCTTCGCTTGCGACATTTGCGGGAGAAAGTTTGCAACAA
GCGGCTCTCTCGTTAGACATACCAAGATACACCTGCGGGGATCCGGCGGAGGAGGTTCTGGCGGTTCTGG
AGGAAGTGCCATTCCAGTGAAGCGCGGCGCTACCGGTGAAACCAAAGTGTTTATCGGTAACAGCAACAGC
CCGAAGAGCCCGACCAAAGGCGGTTGCTCTGGCGGCTCAACTAATCTGAGCGACATCATTGAGAAGGAGA
CTGGGAAACAGCTGGTCATTCAGGAGTCCATCCTGATGCTGCCTGAGGAGGTGGAGGAAGTGATCGGCAA
CAAGCCAGAGTCTGACATCCTGGTGCACACCGCCTACGACGAGTCCACAGATGAGAATGTGATGCTGCTG
ACCTCTGACGCCCCCGAGTATAAGCCTTGGGCCCTGGTCATCCAGGATTCTAACGGCGAGAATAAGATCA
AGATGCTGTGATAAACCACGATCGTTATGCTGATCATACCCTAATGATCCCAGCAAGATAATGTCCTGTC
TTCTAAGATGTGCATCAAGCCTGGTACATACTGAAAACCCTATAAGGTCCTGGATAATTTTTGTTTGATT
ATTCATTGAAGAAACATTTATTTTCCAATTGTGTGAAGTTTTTGACTGTTAATAAAAGAATCTGTCAACC
ATCAAACTTCTGAGGCGGAAAGAACCAGCTGGGGCTCTAGGGGGTATCCCC
[43 nt withheld, positions 2012-2054]
C
[80 nt withheld, positions 2056-2135]
C
[91 nt withheld, positions 2137-2227]
A
[49 nt withheld, positions 2229-2277]
CCTTTGACGTTGGAGTCCACGTTCTTT
[37 nt withheld, positions 2305-2341]
ACCCTATCTCGGTCTATTCTTTTGATTTATAAGGGATTTTGCCGATTTCGGCCTATTGGTTAAAAAATGA
GCTGATTTAACAAAAATTTAACGCGAATTAATTCTGTGGAATGTGTGTCAGTTAGGGTGTGGAAAGTCCC
CAGGCTCCCCAGCAGGCAGAAGTATGCAAAGCATGCATCTCAATTAGTCAGCAACCAGGTGTGGAAAGTC
CCCAGGCTCCCCAGCAGGCAGAAGTATGCAAAGCATGCATCTCAATTAGTCAGCAACCATAGTCCCGCCC
CTAACTCCGCCCATCCCGCCCCTAACTCCGCCCAGTTCCGCCCATTCTCCGCCCCATGGCTGACTAATTT
TTTTTATTTATGCAGAGGCCGAGGCCGCCTCTGCCTCTGAGCTATTCCAGAAGTAGTGAGGAGGCTTTTT
TGGAGGCCTAGGCTTTTGCAAAAAGCTCCCGGGAGCTTGTATATCCATTTTCGGATCTGATCAGCACGTG
TTGACAATTAATCATCGGCATAGTATATCGGCATAGTATAATACGGCAAGGTGAGGAACTAAACCATGGC
CAAGCCTTTGTCTCAAGAAGAATCCACCCTCATTGAAAGAGCAACGGCTACAATCAACAGCATCCCCATC
TCTGAAGACTACAGCGTCGCCAGCGCAGCTCTCTCTAGCGACGGCCGCATCTTCACTGGTGTCAATGTAT
ATCATTTTACTGGGGGACCTTGTGCAGAACTCGTGGTGCTGGGCACTGCTGCTGCTGCGGCAGCTGGCAA
CCTGACTTGTATCGTCGCGATCGGAAATGAGAACAGGGGCATCTTGAGCCCCTGCGGACGGTGCCGACAG
GTGCTTCTCGATCTGCATCCTGGGATCAAAGCCATAGTGAAGGACAGTGATGGACAGCCGACGGCAGTTG
GGATTCGTGAATTGCTGCCCTCTGGTTATGTGTGGGAGGGCTAAGCACTTCGTGGCCGAGGAGCAGGACT
GACACGTGCTACGAGATTTCGATTCCACCGCCGCCTTCTATGAAAGGTTGGGCTTCGGAATCGTTTTCCG
GGACGCCGGCTGGATGATCCTCCAGCGCGGGGATCTCATGCTGGAGTTCTTCGCCCACCCCAACTTGTTT
ATTGCAGCTTATAATGGTTACAAATAAAGCAATAGCATCACAAATTTCACAAATAAAGCATTTTTTTCAC
TGCATTCTAGTTGTGGTTTGTCCAAACTCATCAATGTATCTTATCATGTCTGTATACCGTCGACCTCTAG
CTAGAGCTTGGCGTAATCATGGTCATAGCTGTTTCCTGTGTGAAATTGTTATCCGCTCACAATTCCACAC
AACATACGAGCCGGAAGCATAAAGTGTAAAGCCTGGGGTGCCTAATGAGTGAGCTAACTCACATTAATTG
CGTTGCGCTCACTGCCCGCTTTCCAGTCGGGAAACCTGTCGTGCCAGCTGCATTAATGAATCGGCCAACG
CGCGGGGAGAGGCGGTTTGCGTATTGGGCGCTCTTCCGCTTCCTCGCTCACTGACTCGCTGCGCTCGGTC
GTTCGGCTGCGGCGAGCGGTATCAGCTCACTCAAAGGCGGTAATACGGTTATCCACAGAATCAGGGGATA
ACGCAGGAAAGAACATGTGAGCAAAAGGCCAGCAAAAGGCCAGGAACCGTAAAAAGGCCGCGTTGCTGGC
GTTTTTCCATAGGCTCCGCCCCCCTGACGAGCATCACAAAAATCGACGCTCAAGTCAGAGGTGGCGAAAC
CCGACAGGACTATAAAGATACCAGGCGTTTCCCCCTGGAAGCTCCCTCGTGCGCTCTCCTGTTCCGACCC
TGCCGCTTACCGGATACCTGTCCGCCTTTCTCCCTTCGGGAAGCGTGGCGCTTTCTCATAGCTCACGCTG
TAGGTATCTCAGTTCGGTGTAGGTCGTTCGCTCCAAGCTGGGCTGTGTGCACGAACCCCCCGTTCAGCCC
GACCGCTGCGCCTTATCCGGTAACTATCGTCTTGAGTCCAACCCGGTAAGACACGACTTATCGCCACTGG
CAGCAGCCACTGGTAACAGGATTAGCAGAGCGAGGTATGTAGGCGGTGCTACAGAGTTCTTGAAGTGGTG
GCCTAACTACGGCTACACTAGAAGAACAGTATTTGGTATCTGCGCTCTGCTGAAGCCAGTTACCTTCGGA
AAAAGAGTTGGTAGCTCTTGATCCGGCAAACAAACCACCGCTGGTAGCGGTGGTTTTTTTGTTTGCAAGC
AGCAGATTACGCGCAGAAAAAAAGGATCTCAAGAAGATCCTTTGATCTTTTCTACGGGGTCTGACGCTCA
GTGGAACGAAAACTCACGTTAAGGGATTTTGGTCATGAGATTATCAAAAAGGATCTTCACCTAGATCCTT
TTAAATTAAAAATGAAGTTTTAAATCAATCTAAAGTATATATGAGTAAACTTGGTCTGACAGTTACCAAT
GCTTAATCAGTGAGGCACCTATCTCAGCGATCTGTCTATTTCGTTCATCCATAGTTGCCTGACTCCCCGT
CGTGTAGATAACTACGATACGGGAGGGCTTACCATCTGGCCCCAGTGCTGCAATGATACCGCGAGACCCA
CGCTCACCGGCTCCAGATTTATCAGCAATAAACCAGCCAGCCGGAAGGGCCGAGCGCAGAAGTGGTCCTG
CAACTTTATCCGCCTCCATCCAGTCTATTAATTGTTGCCGGGAAGCTAGAGTAAGTAGTTCGCCAGTTAA
TAGTTTGCGCAACGTTGTTGCCATTGCTACAGGCATCGTGGTGTCACGCTCGTCGTTTGGTATGGCTTCA
TTCAGCTCCGGTTCCCAACGATCAAGGCGAGTTACATGATCCCCCATGTTGTGCAAAAAAGCGGTTAGCT
CCTTCGGTCCTCCGATCGTTGTCAGAAGTAAGTTGGCCGCAGTGTTATCACTCATGGTTATGGCAGCACT
GCATAATTCTCTTACTGTCATGCCATCCGTAAGATGCTTTTCTGTGACTGGTGAGTACTCAACCAAGTCA
TTCTGAGAATAGTGTATGCGGCGACCGAGTTGCTCTTGCCCGGCGTCAATACGGGATAATACCGCGCCAC
ATAGCAGAACTTTAAAAGTGCTCATCATTGGAAAACGTTCTTCGGGGCGAAAACTCTCAAGGATCTTACC
GCTGTTGAGATCCAGTTCGATGTAACCCACTCGTGCACCCAACTGATCTTCAGCATCTTTTACTTTCACC
AGCGTTTCTGGGTGAGCAAAAACAGGAAGGCAAAATGCCGCAAAAAAGGGAATAAGGGCGACACGGAAAT
GTTGAATACTCATACTCTTCCTTTTTCAATATTATTGAAGCATTTATCAGGGTTATTGTCTCATGAGCGG
ATACATATTTGAATGTATTTAGAAAAATAAACAAATAGGGGTTCCGCGCACATTTCCCCGAAAAGTGCCA
CCTGACGTC
Features (pLannotate 1.2.2; 22 found; start..end, strand, type, name):
     28..80      -  misc_feature   bom (fragment): basis of mobility region from pBR322
    235..614     +  enhancer       CMV enhancer: human cytomegalovirus immediate early enhancer
    615..818     +  promoter       CMV promoter: human cytomegalovirus (CMV) immediate early promoter
    814..847     +  LTR            5' LTR (truncated) (fragment): truncated 5' long terminal repeat (LTR) from HIV-1
    863..881     +  promoter       T7 promoter: promoter for bacteriophage T7 RNA polymerase
   1180..1201    +  CDS            ZFHD1 (DNA binding domain) (fragment): composite human DNA-binding domain composed of domains from the transcription factors Zif268 and Oct-1 (Pomerantz et al., 1995)
   1510..1758    +  CDS            UGI: UNGI_BPPB2 - Experimental evidence at protein level: Swiss-Prot protein existence level 1. This protein binds specifically and reversibly to the host uracil-DNA glycosylase, preventing removal of uracil residues from PBS2 DNA by the host uracil-excision repair system. From Bacillus phage PBS2 (Bacteriophage PBS2).
   1970..1991    +  promoter       SV40 promoter (fragment): SV40 enhancer and early promoter
   2012..2440    +  rep_origin     f1 ori (sequence partly withheld): f1 bacteriophage origin of replication; arrow indicates direction of (+) strand synthesis
   2454..2783    +  promoter       SV40 promoter: SV40 enhancer and early promoter
   2831..2876    +  promoter       EM7 promoter: synthetic bacterial promoter&nbsp
   2897..3295    +  CDS            BSD: blasticidin S deaminase; Aspergillus terreus BSD; confers resistance to blasticidin
   3296..3323    +  CDS            BleoR (fragment): antibiotic-binding protein; Sh ble from Streptoalloteichus hindustanus; confers resistance to bleomycin, phleomycin, and Zeocin™
   3333..3458    +  CDS            ble (fragment): BLE_KLEPN - Experimental evidence at protein level: Swiss-Prot protein existence level 1. Binding protein with a strong affinity to the bleomycin family of antibiotics. Binds to CL990; an antimitotic-antibiotic compound. From Klebsiella pneumoniae.
   3453..3574    +  polyA_signal   SV40 poly(A) signal: SV40 polyadenylation signal
   3647..3663    -  protein_bind   lac operator: The lac repressor binds to the lac operator to inhibit transcription in E. coli. This inhibition can be relieved by adding lactose or isopropyl-β-D-thiogalactopyranoside (IPTG). lac repressor encoded by lacI
   3671..3701    -  promoter       lac promoter: promoter for the E. coli lac operon
   3716..3737    -  protein_bind   CAP binding site: CAP binding activates transcription in the presence of cAMP. E. coli catabolite activator protein
   3750..3842    -  CDS            lacI (fragment): lac repressor; lacI; The lac repressor binds to the lac operator to inhibit transcription in E. coli. This inhibition can be relieved by adding lactose or isopropyl-β-D-thiogalactopyranoside (IPTG).
   4025..4613    -  rep_origin     ori: high-copy-number ColE1/pMB1/pBR322/pUC origin of replication
   4784..5644    -  CDS            AmpR: β-lactamase; bla; confers resistance to ampicillin, carbenicillin, and related antibiotics
   5645..5749    -  promoter       AmpR promoter: bla
