[The description below was written by a language model from this plasmid's Addgene catalogue record and pLannotate feature annotations shown in this document.]
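Description:
pL7_3xG35-EMILIN2_X1 is a mammalian expression plasmid of about 5.8 kb, built on the pL7 backbone, that encodes one half of a zinc finger DddA-derived cytosine base editor (ZF-DdCBE). The record describes it as the "Left" arm of a nuclear-targeted v8 architecture carrying the C-terminal split fragment of the DddA deaminase (DddAC). ZF-DdCBEs work as pairs: two zinc finger arrays bind adjacent DNA sites and bring the inactive halves of the split double-stranded-DNA cytidine deaminase together, so this plasmid is expected to be used with a matching "Right" construct supplying the complementary DddA half. The name suggests the zinc finger array targets a site at EMILIN2, although the record does not describe the target further.

The editor open reading frame is driven by the CMV immediate-early enhancer and promoter, with a T7 promoter just downstream. Automated annotation recognises only parts of the fusion: a short zinc-finger-like match, which probably reflects the array's zinc finger framework, and a complete uracil glycosylase inhibitor (UGI) from phage PBS2, which blocks uracil excision and so favours the C-to-T editing outcome. The zinc finger array, DddA fragment and nuclear localisation signals are not annotated individually.

A separate SV40 promoter/EM7 cassette expresses blasticidin S deaminase and ends in an SV40 poly(A) signal, offering blasticidin selection in mammalian cells; the adjacent bleomycin-resistance matches are only fragments. In E. coli the plasmid is maintained by a high-copy ColE1/pUC origin and ampicillin resistance, and it also carries an f1 origin. Its use is transient expression for nuclear base editing in mammalian cells.
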