Addgene plasmid #191517: pL7_3xG35-EMILIN2_X1
Purpose: Expression of nuclear v8 ZF-DdCBE in mammalian cells (C-terminal DddAC, Left)
Depositing lab: David Liu. Depositing organization: Broad Institute. Publication: Compact zinc finger base editors that edit mitochondrial or nuclear DNA in vitro and in vivo. Willis JCW, Silva-Pinheiro P, Widdup L, Minczuk M, Liu DR. Nat Commun. 2022 Nov 23;13(1):7204. doi: 10.1038/s41467-022-34784-7. PubMed 36418298.
Backbone
  Vector backbone: pL7
  Total vector size (bp): 5781
  Vector type: Mammalian Expression
Growth in bacteria
  Bacterial resistance: Ampicillin, 100 μg/mL
  Growth temperature: 37°C
  Growth strain: DH5alpha
  Copy number: High Copy
Gene/Insert
  Gene/Insert name: ZF-DdCBE 3xG35-EMILIN2 X1
  Promoter: CMV
  Cloning method: Gibson Cloning
  Sequencing primers: 5′ atggtgatgcggttttggcagtacatcaat; 3′ tgaataatcaaacaaaaattatccaggacc
Terms and licenses: Academic/Nonprofit Terms; Industry Terms: Not Available to Industry
How to cite: pL7_3xG35-EMILIN2_X1 was a gift from David Liu (Addgene plasmid # 191517 ; http://n2t.net/addgene:191517 ; RRID:Addgene_191517)
